Addgene plasmid #126437: pTBL063 GT sgRNA
Purpose: To target a protospacer with GT at the cut site.
Depositing lab: Chang Liu. Depositing organization: University of California, Irvine. Publication: Lineage tracing and analog recording in mammalian cells by single-site DNA writing. Loveless TB, Grotts JH, Schechter MW, Forouzmand E, Carlson CK, Agahi BS, Liang G, Ficht M, Liu B, Xie X, Liu CC. Nat Chem Biol. 2021 Jun;17(6):739-747. doi: 10.1038/s41589-021-00769-8. Epub 2021 Mar 22. PubMed 33753928.
Backbone
  Vector backbone: pSQT1313
  Backbone manufacturer: Keith Joung
  Backbone size w/o insert (bp): 2259
  Total vector size (bp): 2279
  Modifications to backbone: The backbone was modified to express only one sgRNA.
  Vector type: Mammalian Expression
Growth in bacteria
  Bacterial resistance: Ampicillin, 100 μg/mL
  Growth temperature: 37°C
  Growth strain: DH5alpha
  Copy number: Low Copy
Gene/Insert
  Gene/Insert name: spacer against human genome with GT at cut site
  Species: H. sapiens (human)
  Insert size (bp): 20
  Promoter: human U6
  Cloning method: Gibson Cloning
  Sequencing primers: 5′ AGGGTTATTGTCTCATGAGCGG; 3′ CGGACAGGTATCCGGTAAGC
Resource information
  A portion of this plasmid was derived from a plasmid made by: Keith Joung; the backbone was created from pSQT1313, Addgene #53370.
Terms and licenses: Academic/Nonprofit Terms; Industry Terms: Not Available to Industry
Depositor comments: The spacer is HEK293 site3 from Komor et al., 2016: doi 10.1038/nature17946. Please visit https://doi.org/10.1101/639120 for bioRxiv preprint.
How to cite: pTBL063 GT sgRNA was a gift from Chang Liu (Addgene plasmid # 126437 ; http://n2t.net/addgene:126437 ; RRID:Addgene_126437)
