[The description below was written by a language model from this plasmid's Addgene catalogue record and pLannotate feature annotations shown in this document.]
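Description:
pTBL063 GT sgRNA is a compact (about 2.3 kb) mammalian expression plasmid that produces a single CRISPR guide RNA. It is built on the pSQT1313 backbone, which the depositor modified so that it expresses only one sgRNA. A 20 bp spacer, inserted by Gibson cloning, lies between the human U6 promoter and the Streptococcus pyogenes Cas9 gRNA scaffold. U6 is an RNA polymerase III promoter suited to making short, defined, non-polyadenylated transcripts, so the plasmid yields a complete sgRNA in transfected human cells. The spacer targets a human genomic protospacer, described in the depositor comments as the HEK293 site 3 target used in earlier base-editing work, and was chosen because the bases flanking the Cas9 cut position are GT.

The rest of the plasmid is bacterial maintenance sequence: a ColE1/pUC-type origin of replication and a β-lactamase gene with its own promoter for ampicillin selection in E. coli. The catalogue lists the plasmid as low copy, whereas the annotation describes this origin as a high-copy type, and the record does not resolve the difference. A short attB1-like fragment annotated upstream of the U6 promoter appears to be a backbone remnant with no stated function. The plasmid carries no Cas9 or other nuclease and no mammalian selection marker, so the effector protein must be supplied separately. The associated publication concerns lineage tracing and analog recording in mammalian cells by single-site DNA writing. In that context the plasmid directs cutting to a site of defined sequence, presumably so that outcomes can be compared with guides whose cut sites have other dinucleotides, though the record does not spell this out.
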