Features (pLannotate 1.2.2; 6 found; start..end, strand, type, name):
     13..30      +  protein_bind   attB1 (fragment): mutant version of attB; recombination site for the Gateway® BP reaction BP Clonase™
     82..322     +  promoter       U6 promoter: RNA polymerase III promoter for human U6 snRNA
    351..426     +  misc_RNA       gRNA scaffold: guide RNA scaffold for the Streptococcus pyogenes CRISPR/Cas9 system
    530..1118    -  rep_origin     ori: high-copy-number ColE1/pMB1/pBR322/pUC origin of replication
   1289..2149    -  CDS            AmpR: β-lactamase; bla; confers resistance to ampicillin, carbenicillin, and related antibiotics
   2150..2254    -  promoter       AmpR promoter: bla
>Addgene plasmid #126437 | pTBL063 GT sgRNA | addgene full sequence | sequence record 245945 | Addgene NGS Result
GACGTCGCTAGCTGTACAAAAAAGCAGGCTTTAAAGGAACCAATTCAGTCGACTGGATCCGGTACCAAGG
TCGGGCAGGAAGAGGGCCTATTTCCCATGATTCCTTCATATTTGCATATACGATACAAGGCTGTTAGAGA
GATAATTAGAATTAATTTGACTGTAAACACAAAGATATTAGTACAAAATACGTGACGTAGAAAGTAATAA
TTTCTTGGGTAGTTTGCAGTTTTAAAATTATGTTTTAAAATGGACTATCATATGCTTACCGTAACTTGAA
AGTATTTCGATTTCTTGGCTTTATATATCTTGTGGAAAGGACGAAACACCGGCCCAGACTGAGCACGTGA
GTTTTAGAGCTAGAAATAGCAAGTTAAAATAAGGCTAGTCCGTTATCAACTTGAAAAAGTGGCACCGAGT
CGGTGCTTTTTTTAAGCTTGGGCCGCTCGAGGTACCTCTCTACATATGACATGTGAGCAAAAGGCCAGCA
AAAGGCCAGGAACCGTAAAAAGGCCGCGTTGCTGGCGTTTTTCCATAGGCTCCGCCCCCCTGACGAGCAT
CACAAAAATCGACGCTCAAGTCAGAGGTGGCGAAACCCGACAGGACTATAAAGATACCAGGCGTTTCCCC
CTGGAAGCTCCCTCGTGCGCTCTCCTGTTCCGACCCTGCCGCTTACCGGATACCTGTCCGCCTTTCTCCC
TTCGGGAAGCGTGGCGCTTTCTCATAGCTCACGCTGTAGGTATCTCAGTTCGGTGTAGGTCGTTCGCTCC
AAGCTGGGCTGTGTGCACGAACCCCCCGTTCAGCCCGACCGCTGCGCCTTATCCGGTAACTATCGTCTTG
AGTCCAACCCGGTAAGACACGACTTATCGCCACTGGCAGCAGCCACTGGTAACAGGATTAGCAGAGCGAG
GTATGTAGGCGGTGCTACAGAGTTCTTGAAGTGGTGGCCTAACTACGGCTACACTAGAAGAACAGTATTT
GGTATCTGCGCTCTGCTGAAGCCAGTTACCTTCGGAAAAAGAGTTGGTAGCTCTTGATCCGGCAAACAAA
CCACCGCTGGTAGCGGTGGTTTTTTTGTTTGCAAGCAGCAGATTACGCGCAGAAAAAAAGGATCTCAAGA
AGATCCTTTGATCTTTTCTACGGGGTCTGACGCTCAGTGGAACGAAAACTCACGTTAAGGGATTTTGGTC
ATGAGATTATCAAAAAGGATCTTCACCTAGATCCTTTTAAATTAAAAATGAAGTTTTAAATCAATCTAAA
GTATATATGAGTAAACTTGGTCTGACAGTTACCAATGCTTAATCAGTGAGGCACCTATCTCAGCGATCTG
TCTATTTCGTTCATCCATAGTTGCCTGACTCCCCGTCGTGTAGATAACTACGATACGGGAGGGCTTACCA
TCTGGCCCCAGTGCTGCAATGATACCGCGAGACCCACGCTCACCGGCTCCAGATTTATCAGCAATAAACC
AGCCAGCCGGAAGGGCCGAGCGCAGAAGTGGTCCTGCAACTTTATCCGCCTCCATCCAGTCTATTAATTG
TTGCCGGGAAGCTAGAGTAAGTAGTTCGCCAGTTAATAGTTTGCGCAACGTTGTTGCCATTGCTACAGGC
ATCGTGGTGTCACGCTCGTCGTTTGGTATGGCTTCATTCAGCTCCGGTTCCCAACGATCAAGGCGAGTTA
CATGATCCCCCATGTTGTGCAAAAAAGCGGTTAGCTCCTTCGGTCCTCCGATCGTTGTCAGAAGTAAGTT
GGCCGCAGTGTTATCACTCATGGTTATGGCAGCACTGCATAATTCTCTTACTGTCATGCCATCCGTAAGA
TGCTTTTCTGTGACTGGTGAGTACTCAACCAAGTCATTCTGAGAATAGTGTATGCGGCGACCGAGTTGCT
CTTGCCCGGCGTCAATACGGGATAATACCGCGCCACATAGCAGAACTTTAAAAGTGCTCATCATTGGAAA
ACGTTCTTCGGGGCGAAAACTCTCAAGGATCTTACCGCTGTTGAGATCCAGTTCGATGTAACCCACTCGT
GCACCCAACTGATCTTCAGCATCTTTTACTTTCACCAGCGTTTCTGGGTGAGCAAAAACAGGAAGGCAAA
ATGCCGCAAAAAAGGGAATAAGGGCGACACGGAAATGTTGAATACTCATACTCTTCCTTTTTCAATATTA
TTGAAGCATTTATCAGGGTTATTGTCTCATGAGCGGATACATATTTGAATGTATTTAGAAAAATAAACAA
ATAGGGGTTCCGCGCACATTTCCCCGAAAAGTGCCACCT
